Addgene plasmid #73303: pTYB3-human PUM1-HD MUT7-1 (E1083Q)-intein-CBD
Purpose: Expresses mutant human PUM1-HD
Depositing lab: Traci Hall. Depositing organization: National Institute of Environmental Health Sciences (NIEHS). Publication: Engineering RNA sequence specificity of Pumilio repeats. Cheong CG, Hall TM. Proc Natl Acad Sci U S A. 2006 Sep 12;103(37):13635-9. Epub 2006 Sep 5. 10.1073/pnas.0606294103 PubMed 16954190.
Backbone
  Vector backbone: pTYB3
  Backbone manufacturer: New England Biolabs
  Backbone size w/o insert (bp): 7477
  Vector type: Bacterial Expression
Growth in bacteria
  Bacterial resistance: Ampicillin, 100 μg/mL
  Growth temperature: 37°C
  Growth strain: DH5alpha
  Copy number: Low Copy
Gene/Insert
  Gene/Insert name: human PUM1 Pumilio homology domain (alt name: PUM1)
  Species: H. sapiens (human)
  Insert size (bp): 1053
  Mutation: E1083Q
  Entrez Gene: PUM1 (a.k.a. HSPUM, NEDMSF, PUMH, PUMH1, PUML1, SCA47)
  Tag / fusion protein: intein (C terminal on backbone)
  Cloning method: Restriction Enzyme; 5′ cloning site NcoI (not destroyed); 3′ cloning site SapI (destroyed during cloning)
  Sequencing primers: 5′ T7; 3′ IntR
Terms and licenses: Academic/Nonprofit Terms; Industry Terms: Not Available to Industry
How to cite: pTYB3-human PUM1-HD MUT7-1 (E1083Q)-intein-CBD was a gift from Traci Hall (Addgene plasmid # 73303 ; http://n2t.net/addgene:73303 ; RRID:Addgene_73303)
