[The description below was written by a language model from this plasmid's Addgene catalogue record.]
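Description:
pTYB3-human PUM1-HD MUT7-1 (E1083Q)-intein-CBD is a bacterial expression plasmid built on the pTYB3 backbone from New England Biolabs (about 7.5 kb without insert). It is maintained in E. coli as a low-copy plasmid under ampicillin selection. No feature table accompanies the entry, so the origin of replication and the promoter are not explicitly listed. The use of a T7 primer as the 5′ sequencing primer is consistent with a T7 promoter upstream of the insert, as is standard for this vector family.

The payload is a roughly 1.05 kb fragment encoding the Pumilio homology domain (HD) of human PUM1, the RNA-binding region made up of tandem Pumilio repeats. It carries the single substitution E1083Q, and the "MUT7-1" label in the name suggests an altered residue in repeat 7, although the record does not define the label. The fragment was cloned between NcoI, which was retained, and SapI, which was destroyed during cloning. This places the coding sequence in frame with a C-terminal intein supplied by the backbone, and the construct name indicates that a chitin-binding domain (CBD) follows the intein. In this type of arrangement the fusion protein is captured on chitin resin through the CBD. Induced self-cleavage of the intein then releases the target protein without a residual affinity tag.

The stated purpose is expression of mutant human PUM1-HD. The associated work concerns engineering the RNA sequence specificity of Pumilio repeats, so the plasmid is suited to producing purified recombinant mutant protein for studying how changes in repeat residues affect RNA base recognition.
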