>Addgene plasmid #73303 | pTYB3-human PUM1-HD MUT7-1 (E1083Q)-intein-CBD | depositor partial sequence | sequence record 134924 | T7
CCATGGGCCGCAGCCGCCTTTTGGAAGATTTTCGAAACAACCGGTACCCCAATTTACAACTGCGGGAGAT
TGCTGGACATATAATGGAATTTTCCCAAGACCAGCATGGGTCCAGATTCATTCAGCTGAAACTGGAGCGT
GCCACACCAGCTGAGCGCCAGCTTGTCTTCAATGAAATCCTCCAGGCTGCCTACCAACTCATGGTGGATG
TGTTTGGTAATTACGTCATTCAGAAGTTCTTTGAATTTGGCAGTCTTGAACAGAAGCTGGCTTTGGCAGA
ACGGATTCGAGGCCACGTCCTGTCATTGGCACTACAGATGTATGGCTGCCGTGTTATCCAGAAAGCTCTT
GAGTTTATTCCTTCAGACCAGCAGAATGAGATGGTTCGGGAACTAGATGGCCATGTCTTGAAGTGTGTGA
AAGATCAGAATGGCAATCACGTGGTTCAGAAATGCATTGAATGTGTACAGCCCCAGTCTTTGCAATTTAT
CATCGATGCGTTTAAGGGACAGGTATTTGCCTTATCCACACATCCTTATGGCTGCCGAGTGATTCAGAGA
ATCCTGGAGCACTGTCTCCCTGACCAGACACTCCCTATTTTAGAGGAGCTTCACCAGCACACAGAGCAGC
TGGTACAGGATCAATATGGAAATTATGTAATCCAACATGTACTGGAGCACGGTCGTCCTGAGGATAAAAG
CAAAATTGTAGCAGAAATCCGAGGCAATGTACTTGTATTGAGTCAGCACAAATTTGCAAGCAATGTTGTG
CAGAAGTGTGTTACTCACGCCTCACGTACGGAGCGCGCTGTGCTCATCGATGAGGTGTGCACCATGAACG
ACGGTCCCCACAGTGCCTTATACACCATGATGAAGGACCAGTATGCCAACTACGTGGTCCAGAAGATGAT
TGACGTGGCGGAGCCAGGCCAGCGGAAGATCGTCATGCATAAGATCCGGCCCCACATCGCAACTCTTCGT
AAGTACACCTATGGCAAGCACATTCTGGCCAAGCTGGAGAAGTACTACATGAAGAACGGTGTTGACTTAG
GGTGC
