>Addgene plasmid #73303 | pTYB3-human PUM1-HD MUT7-1 (E1083Q)-intein-CBD | addgene partial sequence | sequence record 138162 | T7 5'-TAATACGACTCACTATAGGG-3'
TTCGAAACAACCGGTACCCCAATTTACAACTGCGGGAGATTGCTGGACATATAATGGAATTTTCCCAAGA
CCAGCATGGGTCCAGATTCATTCAGCTGAAACTGGAGCGTGCCACACCAGCTGAGCGCCAGCTTGTCTTC
AATGAAATCCTCCAGGCTGCCTACCAACTCATGGTGGATGTGTTTGGTAATTACGTCATTCAGAAGTTCT
TTGAATTTGGCAGTCTTGAACAGAAGCTGGCTTTGGCAGAACGGATTCGAGGCCACGTCCTGTCATTGGC
ACTACAGATGTATGGCTGCCGTGTTATCCAGAAAGCTCTTGAGTTTATTCCTTCAGACCAGCAGAATGAG
ATGGTTCGGGAACTAGATGGCCATGTCTTGAAGTGTGTGAAAGATCAGAATGGCAATCACGTGGTTCAGA
AATGCATTGAATGTGTACAGCCCCAGTCTTTGCAATTTATCATCGATGCGTTTAAGGGACAGGTATTTGC
CTTATCCACACATCCTTATGGCTGCCGAGTGATTCAGAGAATCCTGGAGCACTGTCTCCCTGACCAGACA
CTCCCTATTTTAGAGGAGCTTCACCAGCACACAGAGCAGCTGGTACAGGATCAATATGGAAATTATGTAA
TCCAACATGTACTGGAGCACGGTCGTCCTGAGGATAAAAGCAAAATTGTAGCAGAAATCCGAGGCAATGT
ACTTGTATTGAGTCAGCACAAATTTGCAAGCAATGTTGTGCAGAAGTGTGTTACTCACGCCTCACGTACG
GAGCGCGCTGTGCTCATC
