>Addgene plasmid #73303 | pTYB3-human PUM1-HD MUT7-1 (E1083Q)-intein-CBD | addgene partial sequence | sequence record 138163 | sceVMA-Intein-R 5'-GGGCTCTGTGCTGACTTTTC-3'
TCTCTGGGCAATTTAATTACCTCACGAGGTCTGCCATCTTTACCCATGACCTTATTACCAACCTCAATGT
TTTCAATACATTCAATAGACCCATCCGCCATTAAAACATTGGTACCCTTGGCAAAGCACCCTAAGTCAAC
ACCGTTCTTCATGTAGTACTTCTCCAGCTTGGCCAGAATGTGCTTGCCATAGGTGTACTTACGAAGAGTT
GCGATGTGGGGCCGGATCTTATGCATGACGATCTTCCGCTGGCCTGGCTCCGCCACGTCAATCATCTTCT
GGACCACGTAGTTGGCATACTGGTCCTTCATCATGGTGTATAAGGCACTGTGGGGACCGTCGTTCATGGT
GCACACCTCATCGATGAGCACAGCGCGCTCCGTACGTGAGGCGTGAGTAACACACTTCTGCACAACATTG
CTTGCAAATTTGTGCTGACTCAATACAAGTACATTGCCTCGGATTTCTGCTACAATTTTGCTTTTATCCT
CAGGACGACCGTGCTCCAGTACATGTTGGATTACATAATTTCCATATTGATCCTGTACCAGCTGCTCTGT
GTGCTGGTGAAGCTCCTCTAAAATAGGGAGTGTCTGGTCAGGGAGACAGTGCTCCAGGATTCTCTGAATC
ACTCGGCAGCCATAAGGATGTGTGGATAAGGCAAATACCTGTCCCTTAAACGCATCGATGATAAATTGCA
AAGACTGGGGCTGTACACATTCAATGCATTTCTGAACCACGTGATTGCCATTCTGATCTTTCACACACTT
CAAGACATGGCCATCTAGTTC
